Addgene plasmid #130188: pRDAX-VALENTIA-007 EB3-SuperNova//BsaI
Purpose: EMMA Kit # 1000000119 extension
Depositing lab: Gary Lewin. Depositing organization: Max-Delbrueck-Centrum fuer Molekulare Medizin (MDC).
Backbone
  Vector backbone: custom built
  Vector type: Synthetic Biology
Growth in bacteria
  Bacterial resistance: Ampicillin, 100 μg/mL
  Growth temperature: 37°C
  Growth strain: DH5alpha
  Copy number: High Copy
Gene/Insert
  Gene/Insert name: EB3-SuperNova
  Species: M. musculus (mouse)
  Cloning method: Restriction Enzyme; 5′ cloning site unknown (unknown if destroyed); 3′ cloning site unknown (unknown if destroyed)
Terms and licenses: Academic/Nonprofit Terms; Industry Terms: Not Available to Industry
How to cite: pRDAX-VALENTIA-007 EB3-SuperNova//BsaI was a gift from Gary Lewin (Addgene plasmid # 130188 ; http://n2t.net/addgene:130188 ; RRID:Addgene_130188)
