[The description below was written by a language model from this plasmid's Addgene catalogue record and pLannotate feature annotations shown in this document.]
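Description:
pRDAX-VALENTIA-007 EB3-SuperNova//BsaI is a custom-built synthetic biology plasmid of about 5.15 kb, deposited as an extension to the EMMA modular mammalian assembly kit. It is maintained in E. coli at high copy through a ColE1/pUC-type origin and selected with ampicillin. The β-lactamase gene is driven by the cat promoter. The bacterial module is insulated by transcription terminators (T3Te and T7Te flanking the origin, and a bidirectional tonB terminator beyond the resistance cassette), a design typical of modular cloning backbones that limits read-through between the maintenance functions and the cargo. The "BsaI" in the name suggests the plasmid is meant for Type IIS (Golden Gate-style) assembly, but the record gives no cloning sites and none are annotated.

The payload is a complete mammalian expression unit. A CMV enhancer joined to the chicken β-actin promoter (a CAG-type arrangement) drives an open reading frame for EB3 (MAPRE3), a microtubule plus-end tracking protein. A SuperNova coding sequence follows after a short gap, consistent with a C-terminal fusion, and the unit ends in an SV40 polyadenylation signal. The catalogue lists the insert as mouse, while the automated annotation matched the human MAPRE3 entry, probably because of high sequence conservation. The annotation tool also labels the tag as SuperNova Green, whereas the name says only SuperNova, so the exact variant is not settled by the record. SuperNova proteins are monomeric, genetically encoded photosensitizers that also fluoresce. The fusion would therefore plausibly serve to label growing microtubule ends or to generate light-induced reactive oxygen species there, although no specific application is stated. The depositor and sequencing-verified records differ by one nucleotide in length and carry identical features. About 800 bp between the poly(A) signal and the T3Te terminator is unannotated.
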