Features (pLannotate 1.2.2; 11 found; start..end, strand, type, name):
    158..537     +  enhancer       CMV enhancer: human cytomegalovirus immediate early enhancer
    539..814     +  promoter       chicken β-actin promoter: No description available
    840..1682    +  CDS            MAPRE3: MARE3_HUMAN - Experimental evidence at protein level: Swiss-Prot protein existence level 1. Plus-end tracking protein (+TIP) that binds to the plus-end of microtubules and regulates the dynamics of the microtubule cytoskeleton. Promotes microtubule growth. May be involved in spindle function by stabilizing microtubules and anchoring them at centrosomes. Also acts as a regulator of minus-end microtubule organization: interacts with the complex formed by AKAP9 and PDE4DIP, leading to recruit CAMSAP2 to the Golgi apparatus, thereby tethering non- centrosomal minus-end microtubules to the Golgi, a
   1707..2414    +  CDS            SuperNova Green: SuperNova Green is a basic (constitutively fluorescent) cyan fluorescent protein published in 2018, derived from Anthoathecata.
   2538..2659    +  polyA_signal   SV40 poly(A) signal: SV40 polyadenylation signal
   3460..3489    +  terminator     T3Te terminator: phage T3 early transcription terminator
   3511..4098    +  rep_origin     ori: high-copy-number ColE1/pMB1/pBR322/pUC origin of replication
   4110..4137    -  terminator     T7Te terminator: phage T7 early transcription terminator
   4161..5021    -  CDS            AmpR: β-lactamase; bla; confers resistance to ampicillin, carbenicillin, and related antibiotics
   5022..5124    -  promoter       cat promoter: promoter of the E. coli cat gene encoding chloramphenicol acetyltransferase
   5124..2       -  terminator     tonB terminator (across the origin): bidirectional E. coli tonB-P14 transcription terminator
>Addgene plasmid #130188 | pRDAX-VALENTIA-007 EB3-SuperNova//BsaI | depositor full sequence | sequence record 249566 | Full Sequence
CTTTCTGCTATGGAGGTCAGGTATGATTTAAAGGTCTCATAGGTCTTGTATTCAGTCTCGCACTTTAGAC
ATGGTCTTCTGCTGCCCGTGGTCCTCTATTCGTCGGATGTTCTGTCGATTCTTCCTGTCTATCTGGACTG
GATCTGATATCATCGTCGACATTGATTATTGACTAGTTATTAATAGTAATCAATTACGGGGTCATTAGTT
CATAGCCCATATATGGAGTTCCGCGTTACATAACTTACGGTAAATGGCCCGCCTGGCTGACCGCCCAACG
ACCCCCGCCCATTGACGTCAATAATGACGTATGTTCCCATAGTAACGCCAATAGGGACTTTCCATTGACG
TCAATGGGTGGAGTATTTACGGTAAACTGCCCACTTGGCAGTACATCAAGTGTATCATATGCCAAGTACG
CCCCCTATTGACGTCAATGACGGTAAATGGCCCGCCTGGCATTATGCCCAGTACATGACCTTATGGGACT
TTCCTACTTGGCAGTACATCTACGTATTAGTCATCGCTATTACCATGGTCGAGGTGAGCCCCACGTTCTG
CTTCACTCTCCCCATCTCCCCCCCCTCCCCACCCCCAATTTTGTATTTATTTATTTTTTAATTATTTTGT
GCAGCGATGGGGGCGGGGGGGGGGGGGGCGCGCGCCAGGCGGGGCGGGGCGGGGCGAGGGGCGGGGCGGG
GCGAGGCGGAGAGGTGCGGCGGCAGCCAATCAGAGCGGCGCGCTCCGAAAGTTTCCTTTTATGGCGAGGC
GGCGGCGGCGGCGGCCCTATAAAAAGCGAAGCGCGCGGCGGGCGGGAGTCGCTGCGTTGGGACGCCACCA
TGGCCGTGAACGTGTACTCAACCAGCGTAACAAGCGAGAATCTGTCAAGGCACGACATGTTGGCTTGGGT
GAACGATTCCCTTCATCTGAACTACACCAAAATCGAACAGCTGTGCTCTGGAGCTGCCTATTGCCAGTTT
ATGGACATGCTCTTTCCCGGATGTGTGCACCTTCGGAAAGTCAAATTCCAGGCAAAACTGGAACATGAGT
ATATCCACAACTTTAAGGTTCTGCAAGCAGCTTTTAAGAAGATGGGCGTGGACAAGATCATCCCGGTGGA
AAAGCTCGTGAAAGGGAAGTTTCAGGACAATTTCGAGTTCATTCAGTGGTTCAAGAAGTTCTTTGACGCC
AACTATGATGGGAAAGATTACAATCCACTGCTTGCCAGACAGGGACAGGATGTCGCACCGCCACCCAATC
CTGGCGACCAGATCTTCAACAAGAGCAAGAAACTGATTGGGACAGCGGTTCCACAACGTACTTCCCCTAC
TGGCCCCAAGAACATGCAGACGTCTGGCAGACTGAGCAATGTTGCTCCACCCTGTATACTCCGCAAGAAT
CCACCTAGTGCTCGAAATGGCGGTCATGAGACAGATGCCCAGATACTGGAGCTCAACCAACAGCTGGTAG
ACCTGAAACTGACCGTCGACGGATTGGAGAAAGAGAGGGACTTCTACTTCTCCAAGTTGCGGGATATAGA
GCTCATTTGCCAGGAACACGAGAGCGAAAACTCTCCCGTCATCAGTGGTATCATCGGTATTCTGTATGCC
ACTGAAGAAGGGTTTGCACCTCCTGAAGATGACGAAATTGAGGAGCACCAACAGGAGGATCAAGACGAGT
ACCTGGATGGCGGGTCAGGCGGCAGCGAGGTAGGTCCAGCTCTGTTTCAGTCCGATATGACGTTTAAGAT
CTTCATCGATGGCGAAGTGAACGGTCAGAAGTTCACCATAGTTGCTGATGGCTCTTCCAAGTTCCCACAT
GGCGACTTCAATGCCCATGCAGTGTGTGAAACTGGGAAACTGCCTATGAGCTGGAAACCCATTTGCCATC
TGATTCAATGGGGAGAACCGTTCTTCGCGAGGTATCCTGATGGCATTAGCCACTTTGCCCAGGAGTGCTT
TCCAGAGGGGCTGAGTATCGACCGTACTGTGCGCTTCGAGAATGACGGGACAATGACCTCTCACCACACC
TACGAGTTGGACGACACATGTGTGGTCAGCAGGATCACGGTGAACTGTGACGGCTTTCAGCCAGACGGAC
CTATCATGCGCGATCAGCTCGTTGACATCCTTCCCTCAGAAACACACATGTTTCCGCATGGACCTAATGC
CGTCAGACAGACAGCAACTATTGGGTTTACCACTGCAGATGGCGGGAAGATGATGGGACACTTCGACAGC
AAGATGACCTTCAACGGCAGTAGAGCCATAGAGATTCCTGGACCCCATTTCGTGACCATCATCACCAAAC
AGACACGGGACACATCCGACAAACGAGATCACGTCTGCCAAAGGGAAGTCGCTTACGCTCACTCTGTACC
CCGGATTACTTCAGCCATAGGTAGCGATGAGGATTCAGGCTCTGATTAAGGCGCCAGGTACATCTCCAAT
ACGGCGTCTTGCATAGAGAACACGATTAGCACACCGGTTACCCACGTGATGCCCGAACGGACCCATGTCA
TGCCAGAGCGCACTGGTAACTTGTTTATTGCAGCTTATAATGGTTACAAATAAAGCAATAGCATCACAAA
TTTCACAAATAAAGCATTTTTTTCACTGCATTCTAGTTGTGGTTTGTCCAAACTCATCAATGTATCTTAT
CATGTCTGTCGTCGAATTCGAGTTGGCGCGCCTGTCATTCTAAATCTCTCTTTCAGCCTAAAGCTTTTTC
CCCGTATCCCCCCAGGTGTCTGCAGGCTCAAAGAGCAGCGAGAAGCGTTCAGAGGAAAGCGATCCCGTGC
CACCTTCCCCGTGCCCGGGCTGTCCCCGCACGCTGCCGGCTCGGGGATGCGGGGGGAGCGCCGGACCGGA
GCGGAGCCCCGGGCGGCTCGCTGCTGCCCCCTAGCGGGGGAGGGACGTAATTACATCCCTGGGGGCTTTG
GGAGGGGGCTGTCCCCGTGAGCTCCCAGGCGCGCCTGTCATTCTAAATCTCTCTTTCAGCCTAAAGCTTT
TTCCCCGTATCCCCCCAGGTGTCTGCAGGCTCAAAGAGCAGCGAGAAGCGTTCAGAGGAAAGCGATCCCG
TGCCACCTTCCCCGTGCCCGGGCTGTCCCCGCACGCTGCCGGCTCGGGGATGCGGGGGGAGCGCCGGACC
GGAGCGGAGCCCCGGGCGGCTCGCTGCTGCCCCCTAGCGGGGGAGGGACGTAATTACATCCCTGGGGGCT
TTGGGGGGGGGCTGTCCCCGTGAGCTCCCAGGCGCGCCAACTCGGTACCTCACCCGATTCTCATCATGGA
GACACATCAGGACATCTCCAATACCGCCATGGAAACGCACCAAGATGCGACTGCTCTTCTGCCAGTGACG
GCATTCGTCTGCAAGATTAACGGCATACAGAAAGAAACGATGAGACCCATTCAGGACGAGCCTCAGACTC
CAGCGTAACTGGACTGCAATCAACTCACTGGCTCACCTTCACGGGTGGGCCTTTCTTCGGTAGAAAATCA
AAGGATCTTCTTGAGATCCTTTTTTTCTGCGCGTAATCTGCTGCTTGCAAACAAAAAAACCACCGCTACC
AGCGGTGGTTTGTTTGCCGGATCAAGAGCTACCAACTCTTTTTCCGAGGTAACTGGCTTCAGCAGAGCGC
AGATACCAAATACTGTTCTTCTAGTGTAGCCGTAGTTAGGCCACCACTTCAAGAACTCTGTAGCACCGCC
TACATACCTCGCTCTGCTAATCCTGTTACCAGTGGCTGCTGCCAGTGGCGATAAGTCGTGTCTTACCGGG
TTGGACTCAAGACGATAGTTACCGGATAAGGCGCAGCGGTCGGGCTGAACGGGGGGTTCGTGCACACAGC
CCAGCTTGGAGCGAACGACCTACACCGAACTGAGATACCTACAGCGTGAGCTATGAGAAAGCGCCACGCT
TCCCGAAGGGAGAAAGGCGGACAGGTATCCGGTAAGCGGCAGGGTCGGAACAGGAGAGCGCACGAGGGAG
CTTCCAGGGGGAAACGCCTGGTATCTTTATAGTCCTGTCGGGTTTCGCCACCTCTGACTTGAGCATCGAT
TTTTGTGATGCTCGTCAGGGGGGCGGAGCCTATGGAAAAACGCCAGCAACGCAGAAAGGCCCACCCGAAG
GTGAGCCAGGTGATTACATTTGGGCCCTCATTACCAATGCTTAATCAGTGAGGCACCTATCTCAGCGATC
TGTCTATTTCGTTCATCCATAGTTGCCTGACTCCCCGTCGTGTAGATAACTACGATGCGGGAGGGCTTAC
CATCTGGCCCCAGTGCTGCAATGATACCGCGAGAACCACGCTCACCGGCTCCAGATTTATCAGCAATAAA
CCAGCCAGCCGGGAGGGCCGAGCGCAGAAGTGATCCTGCAACTTTATCCGCCTCCATCCAGTCTATTAAT
TGTTGCCGGGAAGCTAGAGTAAGTAGTTCGCCAGTTAATAGTTTGCGCAACGTTGTTGCCATTGCTACAG
GCATCGTGGTGTCACGCTCGTCGTTTGGTATGGCTTCATTCAGCTCCGGTTCCCAACGATCAAGGCGAGT
TACATGATCCCCCATGTTGTGCAAAAAAGCGGTTAGCTCCTTCGGTCCTCCGATCGTTGCCAGAAGTAAG
TTGGCCGCAGTGTTATCACTCATGGTTATGGCAGCACTGCATAATTCTCTTACTGTCATGCCATCCGTGA
GATGCTTTTCTGTGACTGGTGAGTACTCAACCAAGTCATTCTGAGAATAGTGTATGCGGCGACCGAGTTG
CTCTTGCCCGGCGTCAATACGGGATAATACCGCGCCACATAGCAGAACTTTAAAAGTGCTCATCATTGGA
AAACGTTCTTCGGGGCGTAAACTCTCAAGGATCTTACCGCTGTTGAGATCCAGTTCGATGTAACCCACTC
GTGCACCCAACTGATCTTCAGCATCTTTTACTTTCACCAGCGTTTCTGGGTGAGCAAAAACAGGAAGGCA
AAATGCCGCAAAAAAGGGAATAAGGGCGACACGGAAATGTTGAATACTCATTTTAGCTTCCTTAGCTCCT
GAAAATCTCGATAACTCAAAAAATACGCCCGGTAGTGATCTTATTTCATTATGGTGAAAGTTGGAACCTC
TTACGTGCCGATCAGTCAAAAGCCTCCGGTCGGAGGCTTTTGA
