Features (pLannotate 1.2.2; 11 found; start..end, strand, type, name):
    158..537     +  enhancer       CMV enhancer: human cytomegalovirus immediate early enhancer
    539..814     +  promoter       chicken β-actin promoter: No description available
    840..1682    +  CDS            MAPRE3: MARE3_HUMAN - Experimental evidence at protein level: Swiss-Prot protein existence level 1. Plus-end tracking protein (+TIP) that binds to the plus-end of microtubules and regulates the dynamics of the microtubule cytoskeleton. Promotes microtubule growth. May be involved in spindle function by stabilizing microtubules and anchoring them at centrosomes. Also acts as a regulator of minus-end microtubule organization: interacts with the complex formed by AKAP9 and PDE4DIP, leading to recruit CAMSAP2 to the Golgi apparatus, thereby tethering non- centrosomal minus-end microtubules to the Golgi, a
   1707..2414    +  CDS            SuperNova Green: SuperNova Green is a basic (constitutively fluorescent) cyan fluorescent protein published in 2018, derived from Anthoathecata.
   2538..2659    +  polyA_signal   SV40 poly(A) signal: SV40 polyadenylation signal
   3460..3489    +  terminator     T3Te terminator: phage T3 early transcription terminator
   3511..4098    +  rep_origin     ori: high-copy-number ColE1/pMB1/pBR322/pUC origin of replication
   4110..4137    -  terminator     T7Te terminator: phage T7 early transcription terminator
   4161..5021    -  CDS            AmpR: β-lactamase; bla; confers resistance to ampicillin, carbenicillin, and related antibiotics
   5022..5124    -  promoter       cat promoter: promoter of the E. coli cat gene encoding chloramphenicol acetyltransferase
   5125..2       -  terminator     tonB terminator (across the origin): bidirectional E. coli tonB-P14 transcription terminator
>Addgene plasmid #130188 | pRDAX-VALENTIA-007 EB3-SuperNova//BsaI | addgene full sequence | sequence record 273333 | Addgene NGS Result
CTTTCTGCTATGGAGGTCAGGTATGATTTAAAGGTCTCATAGGTCTTGTATTCAGTCTCGCACTTTAGAC
ATGGTCTTCTGCTGCCCGTGGTCCTCTATTCGTCGGATGTTCTGTCGATTCTTCCTGTCTATCTGGACTG
GATCTGATATCATCGTCGACATTGATTATTGACTAGTTATTAATAGTAATCAATTACGGGGTCATTAGTT
CATAGCCCATATATGGAGTTCCGCGTTACATAACTTACGGTAAATGGCCCGCCTGGCTGACCGCCCAACG
ACCCCCGCCCATTGACGTCAATAATGACGTATGTTCCCATAGTAACGCCAATAGGGACTTTCCATTGACG
TCAATGGGTGGAGTATTTACGGTAAACTGCCCACTTGGCAGTACATCAAGTGTATCATATGCCAAGTACG
CCCCCTATTGACGTCAATGACGGTAAATGGCCCGCCTGGCATTATGCCCAGTACATGACCTTATGGGACT
TTCCTACTTGGCAGTACATCTACGTATTAGTCATCGCTATTACCATGGTCGAGGTGAGCCCCACGTTCTG
CTTCACTCTCCCCATCTCCCCCCCCTCCCCACCCCCAATTTTGTATTTATTTATTTTTTAATTATTTTGT
GCAGCGATGGGGGCGGGGGGGGGGGGGGCGCGCGCCAGGCGGGGCGGGGCGGGGCGRGGGGCGGGGCGGG
GCGAGGCGGAGAGGTGCGGCGGCAGCCAATCAGAGCGGCGCGCTCCGAAAGTTTCCTTTTATGGCGAGGC
GGCGGCGGCGGCGGCCCTATAAAAAGCGAAGCGCGCGGCGGGCGGGAGTCGCTGCGTTGGGACGCCACCA
TGGCCGTGAACGTGTACTCAACCAGCGTAACAAGCGAGAATCTGTCAAGGCACGACATGTTGGCTTGGGT
GAACGATTCCCTTCATCTGAACTACACCAAAATCGAACAGCTGTGCTCTGGAGCTGCCTATTGCCAGTTT
ATGGACATGCTCTTTCCCGGATGTGTGCACCTTCGGAAAGTCAAATTCCAGGCAAAACTGGAACATGAGT
ATATCCACAACTTTAAGGTTCTGCAAGCAGCTTTTAAGAAGATGGGCGTGGACAAGATCATCCCGGTGGA
AAAGCTCGTGAAAGGGAAGTTTCAGGACAATTTCGAGTTCATTCAGTGGTTCAAGAAGTTCTTTGACGCC
AACTATGATGGGAAAGATTACAATCCACTGCTTGCCAGACAGGGACAGGATGTCGCACCGCCACCCAATC
CTGGCGACCAGATCTTCAACAAGAGCAAGAAACTGATTGGGACAGCGGTTCCACAACGTACTTCCCCTAC
TGGCCCCAAGAACATGCAGACGTCTGGCAGACTGAGCAATGTTGCTCCACCCTGTATACTCCGCAAGAAT
CCACCTAGTGCTCGAAATGGCGGTCATGAGACAGATGCCCAGATACTGGAGCTCAACCAACAGCTGGTAG
ACCTGAAACTGACCGTCGACGGATTGGAGAAAGAGAGGGACTTCTACTTCTCCAAGTTGCGGGATATAGA
GCTCATTTGCCAGGAACACGAGAGCGAAAACTCTCCCGTCATCAGTGGTATCATCGGTATTCTGTATGCC
ACTGAAGAAGGGTTTGCACCTCCTGAAGATGACGAAATTGAGGAGCACCAACAGGAGGATCAAGACGAGT
ACCTGGATGGCGGGTCAGGCGGCAGCGAGGTAGGTCCAGCTCTGTTTCAGTCCGATATGACGTTTAAGAT
CTTCATCGATGGCGAAGTGAACGGTCAGAAGTTCACCATAGTTGCTGATGGCTCTTCCAAGTTCCCACAT
GGCGACTTCAATGCCCATGCAGTGTGTGAAACTGGGAAACTGCCTATGAGCTGGAAACCCATTTGCCATC
TGATTCAATGGGGAGAACCGTTCTTCGCGAGGTATCCTGATGGCATTAGCCACTTTGCCCAGGAGTGCTT
TCCAGAGGGGCTGAGTATCGACCGTACTGTGCGCTTCGAGAATGACGGGACAATGACCTCTCACCACACC
TACGAGTTGGACGACACATGTGTGGTCAGCAGGATCACGGTGAACTGTGACGGCTTTCAGCCAGACGGAC
CTATCATGCGCGATCAGCTCGTTGACATCCTTCCCTCAGAAACACACATGTTTCCGCATGGACCTAATGC
CGTCAGACAGACAGCAACTATTGGGTTTACCACTGCAGATGGCGGGAAGATGATGGGACACTTCGACAGC
AAGATGACCTTCAACGGCAGTAGAGCCATAGAGATTCCTGGACCCCATTTCGTGACCATCATCACCAAAC
AGACACGGGACACATCCGACAAACGAGATCACGTCTGCCAAAGGGAAGTCGCTTACGCTCACTCTGTACC
CCGGATTACTTCAGCCATAGGTAGCGATGAGGATTCAGGCTCTGATTAAGGCGCCAGGTACATCTCCAAT
ACGGCGTCTTGCATAGAGAACACGATTAGCACACCGGTTACCCACGTGATGCCCGAACGGACCCATGTCA
TGCCAGAGCGCACTGGTAACTTGTTTATTGCAGCTTATAATGGTTACAAATAAAGCAATAGCATCACAAA
TTTCACAAATAAAGCATTTTTTTCACTGCATTCTAGTTGTGGTTTGTCCAAACTCATCAATGTATCTTAT
CATGTCTGTCGTCGAATTCGAGTTGGCGCGCCTGTCATTCTAAATCTCTCTTTCAGCCTAAAGCTTTTTC
CCCGTATCCCCCCAGGTGTCTGCAGGCTCAAAGAGCAGCGAGAAGCGTTCAGAGGAAAGCGATCCCGTGC
CACCTTCCCCGTGCCCGGGCTGTCCCCGCACGCTGCCGGCTCGGGGATGCGGGGGGAGCGCCGGACCGGA
GCGGAGCCCCGGGCGGCTCGCTGCTGCCCCCTAGCGGGGGAGGGACGTAATTACATCCCTGGGGGCTTTG
GGAGGGGGCTGTCCCCGTGAGCTCCCAGGCGCGCCTGTCATTCTAAATCTCTCTTTCAGCCTAAAGCTTT
TTCCCCGTATCCCCCCAGGTGTCTGCAGGCTCAAAGAGCAGCGAGAAGCGTTCAGAGGAAAGCGATCCCG
TGCCACCTTCCCCGTGCCCGGGCTGTCCCCGCACGCTGCCGGCTCGGGGATGCGGGGGGAGCGCCGGACC
GGAGCGGAGCCCCGGGCGGCTCGCTGCTGCCCCCTAGCGGGGGAGGGACGTAATTACATCCCTGGGGGCT
TTGGGGGGGGGCTGTCCCCGTGAGCTCCCAGGCGCGCCAACTCGGTACCTCACCCGATTCTCATCATGGA
GACACATCAGGACATCTCCAATACCGCCATGGAAACGCACCAAGATGCGACTGCTCTTCTGCCAGTGACG
GCATTCGTCTGCAAGATTAACGGCATACAGAAAGAAACGATGAGACCCATTCAGGACGAGCCTCAGACTC
CAGCGTAACTGGACTGCAATCAACTCACTGGCTCACCTTCACGGGTGGGCCTTTCTTCGGTAGAAAATCA
AAGGATCTTCTTGAGATCCTTTTTTTCTGCGCGTAATCTGCTGCTTGCAAACAAAAAAACCACCGCTACC
AGCGGTGGTTTGTTTGCCGGATCAAGAGCTACCAACTCTTTTTCCGAGGTAACTGGCTTCAGCAGAGCGC
AGATACCAAATACTGTTCTTCTAGTGTAGCCGTAGTTAGGCCACCACTTCAAGAACTCTGTAGCACCGCC
TACATACCTCGCTCTGCTAATCCTGTTACCAGTGGCTGCTGCCAGTGGCGATAAGTCGTGTCTTACCGGG
TTGGACTCAAGACGATAGTTACCGGATAAGGCGCAGCGGTCGGGCTGAACGGGGGGTTCGTGCACACAGC
CCAGCTTGGAGCGAACGACCTACACCGAACTGAGATACCTACAGCGTGAGCTATGAGAAAGCGCCACGCT
TCCCGAAGGGAGAAAGGCGGACAGGTATCCGGTAAGCGGCAGGGTCGGAACAGGAGAGCGCACGAGGGAG
CTTCCAGGGGGAAACGCCTGGTATCTTTATAGTCCTGTCGGGTTTCGCCACCTCTGACTTGAGCATCGAT
TTTTGTGATGCTCGTCAGGGGGGCGGAGCCTATGGAAAAACGCCAGCAACGCAGAAAGGCCCACCCGAAG
GTGAGCCAGGTGATTACATTTGGGCCCTCATTACCAATGCTTAATCAGTGAGGCACCTATCTCAGCGATC
TGTCTATTTCGTTCATCCATAGTTGCCTGACTCCCCGTCGTGTAGATAACTACGATGCGGGAGGGCTTAC
CATCTGGCCCCAGTGCTGCAATGATACCGCGAGAACCACGCTCACCGGCTCCAGATTTATCAGCAATAAA
CCAGCCAGCCGGGAGGGCCGAGCGCAGAAGTGATCCTGCAACTTTATCCGCCTCCATCCAGTCTATTAAT
TGTTGCCGGGAAGCTAGAGTAAGTAGTTCGCCAGTTAATAGTTTGCGCAACGTTGTTGCCATTGCTACAG
GCATCGTGGTGTCACGCTCGTCGTTTGGTATGGCTTCATTCAGCTCCGGTTCCCAACGATCAAGGCGAGT
TACATGATCCCCCATGTTGTGCAAAAAAGCGGTTAGCTCCTTCGGTCCTCCGATCGTTGCCAGAAGTAAG
TTGGCCGCAGTGTTATCACTCATGGTTATGGCAGCACTGCATAATTCTCTTACTGTCATGCCATCCGTGA
GATGCTTTTCTGTGACTGGTGAGTACTCAACCAAGTCATTCTGAGAATAGTGTATGCGGCGACCGAGTTG
CTCTTGCCCGGCGTCAATACGGGATAATACCGCGCCACATAGCAGAACTTTAAAAGTGCTCATCATTGGA
AAACGTTCTTCGGGGCGTAAACTCTCAAGGATCTTACCGCTGTTGAGATCCAGTTCGATGTAACCCACTC
GTGCACCCAACTGATCTTCAGCATCTTTTACTTTCACCAGCGTTTCTGGGTGAGCAAAAACAGGAAGGCA
AAATGCCGCAAAAAAGGGAATAAGGGCGACACGGAAATGTTGAATACTCATTTTAGCTTCCTTAGCTCCT
GAAAATCTCGATAACTCAAAAAATACGCCCGGTAGTGATCTTATTTCATTATGGTGAAAGTTGGAACCTC
TTACGTGCCGATCAAGTCAAAAGCCTCCGGTCGGAGGCTTTTGA
